>Addgene plasmid #214685 | pDual_dsCas9_Venus_hs_TP73 | addgene full sequence | sequence record 428818 | Addgene NGS Result
GTCGACGGATCGGGAGATCTCCCGATCCCCTATGGTGCACTCTCAGTACAATCTGCTCTGATGCCGCATA
GTTAAGCCAGTATCTGCTCCCTGCTTGTGTGTTGGAGGTCGCTGAGTAGTGCGCGAGCAAAATTTAAGCT
ACAACAAGGCAAGGCTTGACCGACAATTGCATGAAGAATCTGCTTAGGGTTAGGCGTTTTGCGCTGCTTC
GCGATGTACGGGCCAGATATACGCGTTGACATTGATTATTGACTAGTTATTAATAGTAATCAATTACGGG
GTCATTAGTTCATAGCCCATATATGGAGTTCCGCGTTACATAACTTACGGTAAATGGCCCGCCTGGCTGA
CCGCCCAACGACCCCCGCCCATTGACGTCAATAATGACGTATGTTCCCATAGTAACGCCAATAGGGACTT
TCCATTGACGTCAATGGGTGGAGTATTTACGGTAAACTGCCCACTTGGCAGTACATCAAGTGTATCATAT
GCCAAGTACGCCCCCTATTGACGTCAATGACGGTAAATGGCCCGCCTGGCATTATGCCCAGTACATGACC
TTATGGGACTTTCCTACTTGGCAGTACATCTACGTATTAGTCATCGCTATTACCATGGTGATGCGGTTTT
GGCAGTACATCAATGGGCGTGGATAGCGGTTTGACTCACGGGGATTTCCAAGTCTCCACCCCATTGACGT
CAATGGGAGTTTGTTTTGGCACCAAAATCAACGGGACTTTCCAAAATGTCGTAACAACTCCGCCCCATTG
ACGCAAATGGGCGGTAGGCGTGTACGGTGGGAGGTCTATATAAGCAGCGCGTTTTGCCTGTACTGGGTCT
CTCTGGTTAGACCAGATCTGAGCCTGGGAGCTCTCTGGCTAACTAGGGAACCCACTGCTTAAGCCTCAAT
AAAGCTTGCCTTGAGTGCTTCAAGTAGTGTGTGCCCGTCTGTTGTGTGACTCTGGTAACTAGAGATCCCT
CAGACCCTTTTAGTCAGTGTGGAAAATCTCTAGCAGTGGCGCCCGAACAGGGACTTGAAAGCGAAAGGGA
AACCAGAGGAGCTCTCTCGACGCAGGACTCGGCTTGCTGAAGCGCGCACGGCAAGAGGCGAGGGGCGGCG
ACTGGTGAGTACGCCAAAAATTTTGACTAGCGGAGGCTAGAAGGAGAGAGATGGGTGCGAGAGCGTCAGT
ATTAAGCGGGGGAGAATTAGATCGCGATGGGAAAAAATTCGGTTAAGGCCAGGGGGAAAGAAAAAATATA
AATTAAAACATATAGTATGGGCAAGCAGGGAGCTAGAACGATTCGCAGTTAATCCTGGCCTGTTAGAAAC
ATCAGAAGGCTGTAGACAAATACTGGGACAGCTACAACCATCCCTTCAGACAGGATCAGAAGAACTTAGA
TCATTATATAATACAGTAGCAACCCTCTATTGTGTGCATCAAAGGATAGAGATAAAAGACACCAAGGAAG
CTTTAGACAAGATAGAGGAAGAGCAAAACAAAAGTAAGACCACCGCACAGCAAGCGGCCGCTGATCTTCA
GACCTGGAGGAGGAGATATGAGGGACAATTGGAGAAGTGAATTATATAAATATAAAGTAGTAAAAATTGA
ACCATTAGGAGTAGCACCCACCAAGGCAAAGAGAAGAGTGGTGCAGAGAGAAAAAAGAGCAGTGGGAATA
GGAGCTTTGTTCCTTGGGTTCTTGGGAGCAGCAGGAAGCACTATGGGCGCAGCGTCAATGACGCTGACGG
TACAGGCCAGACAATTATTGTCTGGTATAGTGCAGCAGCAGAACAATTTGCTGAGGGCTATTGAGGCGCA
ACAGCATCTGTTGCAACTCACAGTCTGGGGCATCAAGCAGCTCCAGGCAAGAATCCTGGCTGTGGAAAGA
TACCTAAAGGATCAACAGCTCCTGGGGATTTGGGGTTGCTCTGGAAAACTCATTTGCACCACTGCTGTGC
CTTGGAATGCTAGTTGGAGTAATAAATCTCTGGAACAGATTTGGAATCACACGACCTGGATGGAGTGGGA
CAGAGAAATTAACAATTACACAAGCTTAATACACTCCTTAATTGAAGAATCGCAAAACCAGCAAGAAAAG
AATGAACAAGAATTATTGGAATTAGATAAATGGGCAAGTTTGTGGAATTGGTTTAACATAACAAATTGGC
TGTGGTATATAAAATTATTCATAATGATAGTAGGAGGCTTGGTAGGTTTAAGAATAGTTTTTGCTGTACT
TTCTATAGTGAATAGAGTTAGGCAGGGATATTCACCATTATCGTTTCAGACCCACCTCCCAACCCCGAGG
GGACCCGACAGGCCCGAAGGAATAGAAGAAGAAGGTGGAGAGAGAGACAGAGACAGATCCATTCGATTAG
TGAACGGATCGGCACTGCGTGCGCCAATTCTGCAGACAAATGGCAGTATTCATCCACAATTTTAAAAGAA
AAGGGGGGATTGGGGGGTACAGTGCAGGGGAAAGAATAGTAGACATAATAGCAACAGACATACAAACTAA
AGAATTACAAAAACAAATTACAAAAATTCAAAATTTTCGGGTTTATTACAGGGACAGCAGAGATCCAGTT
TGGTTAATTAAGGTACCGAGGGCCTATTTCCCATGATTCCTTCATATTTGCATATACGATACAAGGCTGT
TAGAGAGATAATTAGAATTAATTTGACTGTAAACACAAAGATATTAGTACAAAATACGTGACGTAGAAAG
TAATAATTTCTTGGGTAGTTTGCAGTTTTAAAATTATGTTTTAAAATGGACTATCATATGCTTACCGTAA
CTTGAAAGTATTTCGATTTCTTGGCTTTATATATCTTGTGGAAAGGACGAAACCTGCAGCCTTCGGTTTC
CAGCCGCGGTTTTAGAGCTAGAAATAGCAAGTTAAAATAAGGCTAGTCCGTTATCAACTTGAAAAAGTGG
CACCGAGTCGGTGCTTTTTTGTTTTAGAGCTAGAAATAGCAAGTTAAAATAAGGCTAGTCCGTTTTTAGC
GCGTGCGCCAATTCTGCAGACAAATGGCTCTAGAGAGGGCCTATTTCCCATGATTCCTTCATATTTGCAT
ATACGATACAAGGCTGTTAGAGAGATAATTGGAATTAATTTGACTGTAAACACAAAGATATTAGTACAAA
ATACGTGACGTAGAAAGTAATAATTTCTTGGGTAGTTTGCAGTTTTAAAATTATGTTTTAAAATGGACTA
TCATATGCTTACCGTAACTTGAAAGTATTTCGATTTCTTGGCTTTATATATCTTGTGGAAAGGACCGTCT
CTCAGCATGGACGTCTTCCACCGTTTTAGAGCTAGAAATAGCAAGTTAAAATAAGGCTAGTCCGTTATCA
ACTTGAAAAAGTGGCACCGAGTCGGTGCTTTTTTGAATTCGCTAGCTAGGTCTTGAAAGGAGTGGGAATT
GGCTCCGGTGCCCGTCAGTGGGCAGAGCGCACATCGCCCACAGTCCCCGAGAAGTTGGGGGGAGGGGTCG
GCAATTGATCCGGTGCCTAGAGAAGGTGGCGCGGGGTAAACTGGGAAAGTGATGTCGTGTACTGGCTCCG
CCTTTTTCCCGAGGGTGGGGGAGAACCGTATATAAGTGCAGTAGTCGCCGTGAACGTTCTTTTTCGCAAC
GGGTTTGCCGCCAGAACACAGGACCGGTTCTAGAGCCACCATGGGAGTGCAGGTGGAAACCATCTCCCCA
GGTGACGGGCGCACCTTCCCCAAGCGCGGCCAGACCTGTGTGGTGCACTACACCGGGATGCTTGAAGATG
GAAAGAAAGTCGATTCCTCCCGGGACAGAAACAAGCCCTTTAAGTTTATGCTAGGCAAGCAGGAGGTGAT
CCGAGGCTGGGAAGAAGGGGTTGCCCAGATGAGTGTGGGTCAGAGAGCCAAACTGACTATATCTCCAGAT
TATGCCTATGGTGCCACTGGGCACCCAGGCATCATCCCACCACATGCCACTCTCGTCTTCGATGTGGAGC
TTCTAAAACCGGAACCGGCTAGCATGGACAAGAAGTACAGCATCGGCCTGGACATCGGCACCAACTCTGT
GGGCTGGGCCGTGATCACCGACGAGTACAAGGTGCCCAGCAAGAAATTCAAGGTGCTGGGCAACACCGAC
CGGCACAGCATCAAGAAGAACCTGATCGGAGCCCTGCTGTTCGACAGCGGCGAAACAGCCGAGGCCACCC
GGCTGAAGAGAACCGCCAGAAGAAGATACACCAGACGGAAGAACCGGATCTGCTATCTGCAAGAGATCTT
CAGCAACGAGATGGCCAAGGTGGACGACAGCTTCTTCCACAGACTGGAAGAGTCCTTCCTGGTGGAAGAG
GATAAGAAGCACGAGCGGCACCCCATCTTCGGCAACATCGTGGACGAGGTGGCCTACCACGAGAAGTACC
CCACCATCTACCACCTGAGAAAGAAACTGGTGGACAGCACCGACAAGGCCGACCTGCGGCTGATCTATCT
GGCCCTGGCCCACATGATCAAGTTCCGGGGCCACTTCCTGATCGAGGGCGACCTGAACCCCGACAACAGC
GACGTGGACAAGCTGTTCATCCAGCTGGTGCAGACCTACAACCAGCTGTTCGAGGAAAACCCCATCAACG
CCAGCGGCGTGGACGCCAAGGCCATCCTGTCTGCCAGACTGAGCAAGAGCAGACGGCTGGAAAATCTGAT
CGCCCAGCTGCCCGGCGAGAAGAAGAATGGCCTGTTCGGAAACCTGATTGCCCTGAGCCTGGGCCTGACC
CCCAACTTCAAGAGCAACTTCGACCTGGCCGAGGATGCCAAACTGCAGCTGAGCAAGGACACCTACGACG
ACGACCTGGACAACCTGCTGGCCCAGATCGGCGACCAGTACGCCGACCTGTTTCTGGCCGCCAAGAACCT
GTCCGACGCCATCCTGCTGAGCGACATCCTGAGAGTGAACACCGAGATCACCAAGGCCCCCCTGAGCGCC
TCTATGATCAAGAGATACGACGAGCACCACCAGGACCTGACCCTGCTGAAAGCTCTCGTGCGGCAGCAGC
TGCCTGAGAAGTACAAAGAGATTTTCTTCGACCAGAGCAAGAACGGCTACGCCGGCTACATTGACGGCGG
AGCCAGCCAGGAAGAGTTCTACAAGTTCATCAAGCCCATCCTGGAAAAGATGGACGGCACCGAGGAACTG
CTCGTGAAGCTGAACAGAGAGGACCTGCTGCGGAAGCAGCGGACCTTCGACAACGGCAGCATCCCCCACC
AGATCCACCTGGGAGAGCTGCACGCCATTCTGCGGCGGCAGGAAGATTTTTACCCATTCCTGAAGGACAA
CCGGGAAAAGATCGAGAAGATCCTGACCTTCCGCATCCCCTACTACGTGGGCCCTCTGGCCAGGGGAAAC
AGCAGATTCGCCTGGATGACCAGAAAGAGCGAGGAAACCATCACCCCCTGGAACTTCGAGGAAGTGGTGG
ACAAGGGCGCTTCCGCCCAGAGCTTCATCGAGCGGATGACCAACTTCGATAAGAACCTGCCCAACGAGAA
GGTGCTGCCCAAGCACAGCCTGCTGTACGAGTACTTCACCGTGTATAACGAGCTGACCAAAGTGAAATAC
GTGACCGAGGGAATGAGAAAGCCCGCCTTCCTGAGCGGCGAGCAGAAAAAGGCCATCGTGGACCTGCTGT
TCAAGACCAACCGGAAAGTGACCGTGAAGCAGCTGAAAGAGGACTACTTCAAGAAAATCGAGTGCTTCGA
CTCCGTGGAAATCTCCGGCGTGGAAGATCGGTTCAACGCCTCCCTGGGCACATACCACGATCTGCTGAAA
ATTATCAAGGACAAGGACTTCCTGGACAATGAGGAAAACGAGGACATTCTGGAAGATATCGTGCTGACCC
TGACACTGTTTGAGGACAGAGAGATGATCGAGGAACGGCTGAAAACCTATGCCCACCTGTTCGACGACAA
AGTGATGAAGCAGCTGAAGCGGCGGAGATACACCGGCTGGGGCAGGCTGAGCCGGAAGCTGATCAACGGC
ATCCGGGACAAGCAGTCCGGCAAGACAATCCTGGATTTCCTGAAGTCCGACGGCTTCGCCAACAGAAACT
TCATGCAGCTGATCCACGACGACAGCCTGACCTTTAAAGAGGACATCCAGAAAGCCCAGGTGTCCGGCCA
GGGCGATAGCCTGCACGAGCACATTGCCAATCTGGCCGGCAGCCCCGCCATTAAGAAGGGCATCCTGCAG
ACAGTGAAGGTGGTGGACGAGCTCGTGAAAGTGATGGGCCGGCACAAGCCCGAGAACATCGTGATCGAAA
TGGCCAGAGAGAACCAGACCACCCAGAAGGGACAGAAGAACAGCCGCGAGAGAATGAAGCGGATCGAAGA
GGGCATCAAAGAGCTGGGCAGCCAGATCCTGAAAGAACACCCCGTGGAAAACACCCAGCTGCAGAACGAG
AAGCTGTACCTGTACTACCTGCAGAATGGGCGGGATATGTACGTGGACCAGGAACTGGACATCAACCGGC
TGTCCGACTACGATGTGGACCATATCGTGCCTCAGAGCTTTCTGAAGGACGACTCCATCGACAACAAGGT
GCTGACCAGAAGCGACAAGAACCGGGGCAAGAGCGACAACGTGCCCTCCGAAGAGGTCGTGAAGAAGATG
AAGAACTACTGGCGGCAGCTGCTGAACGCCAAGCTGATTACCCAGAGAAAGTTCGACAATCTGACCAAGG
CCGAGAGAGGCGGCCTGAGCGAACTGGATAAGGCCGGCTTCATCAAGAGACAGCTGGTGGAAACCCGGCA
GATCACAAAGCACGTGGCACAGATCCTGGACTCCCGGATGAACACTAAGTACGACGAGAATGACAAGCTG
ATCCGGGAAGTGAAAGTGATCACCCTGAAGTCCAAGCTGGTGTCCGATTTCCGGAAGGATTTCCAGTTTT
ACAAAGTGCGCGAGATCAACAACTACCACCACGCCCACGACGCCTACCTGAACGCCGTCGTGGGAACCGC
CCTGATCAAAAAGTACCCTAAGCTGGAAAGCGAGTTCGTGTACGGCGACTACAAGGTGTACGACGTGCGG
AAGATGATCGCCAAGAGCGAGCAGGAAATCGGCAAGGCTACCGCCAAGTACTTCTTCTACAGCAACATCA
TGAACTTTTTCAAGACCGAGATTACCCTGGCCAACGGCGAGATCCGGAAGCGGCCTCTGATCGAGACAAA
CGGCGAAACCGGGGAGATCGTGTGGGATAAGGGCCGGGATTTTGCCACCGTGCGGAAAGTGCTGAGCATG
CCCCAAGTGAATATCGTGAAAAAGACCGAGGTGCAGACAGGCGGCTTCAGCAAAGAGTCTATCCTGCCCA
AGAGGAACAGCGATAAGCTGATCGCCAGAAAGAAGGACTGGGACCCTAAGAAGTACGGCGGCTTCGACAG
CCCCACCGTGGCCTATTCTGTGCTGGTGGTGGCCAAAGTGGAAAAGGGCAAGTCCAAGAAACTGAAGAGT
GTGAAAGAGCTGCTGGGGATCACCATCATGGAAAGAAGCAGCTTCGAGAAGAATCCCATCGACTTTCTGG
AAGCCAAGGGCTACAAAGAAGTGAAAAAGGACCTGATCATCAAGCTGCCTAAGTACTCCCTGTTCGAGCT
GGAAAACGGCCGGAAGAGAATGCTGGCCTCTGCCGGCGAACTGCAGAAGGGAAACGAACTGGCCCTGCCC
TCCAAATATGTGAACTTCCTGTACCTGGCCAGCCACTATGAGAAGCTGAAGGGCTCCCCCGAGGATAATG
AGCAGAAACAGCTGTTTGTGGAACAGCACAAGCACTACCTGGACGAGATCATCGAGCAGATCAGCGAGTT
CTCCAAGAGAGTGATCCTGGCCGACGCTAATCTGGACAAAGTGCTGTCCGCCTACAACAAGCACCGGGAT
AAGCCCATCAGAGAGCAGGCCGAGAATATCATCCACCTGTTTACCCTGACCAATCTGGGAGCCCCTGCCG
CCTTCAAGTACTTTGACACCACCATCGACCGGAAGAGGTACACCAGCACCAAAGAGGTGCTGGACGCCAC
CCTGATCCACCAGAGCATCACCGGCCTGTACGAGACACGGATCGACCTGTCTCAGCTGGGAGGCGACAAG
CGACCTGCCGCCACAAAGAAGGCTGGACAGGCTAAGAAGAAGAAAGATTACAAAGACGATGACGATAAGG
GATCCGGAGCTACTAACTTCAGCCTGCTGAAGCAGGCTGGGGACGTGGAGGAGAACCCTGGACCTAGGAT
GGTGAGCAAGGGCGAGGAGCTGTTCACCGGGGTGGTGCCCATCCTGGTCGAGCTGGACGGCGACGTAAAC
GGCCACAAGTTCAGCGTGTCCGGCGAGGGCGAGGGCGATGCCACCTACGGCAAGCTGACCCTGAAGCTGA
TCTGCACCACCGGCAAGCTGCCCGTGCCCTGGCCCACCCTCGTGACCACCCTGGGCTACGGCCTGCAGTG
CTTCGCCCGCTACCCCGACCACATGAAGCAGCACGACTTCTTCAAGTCCGCCATGCCCGAAGGCTACGTC
CAGGAGCGCACCATCTTCTTCAAGGACGACGGCAACTACAAGACCCGCGCCGAGGTGAAGTTCGAGGGCG
ACACCCTGGTGAACCGCATCGAGCTGAAGGGCATCGACTTCAAGGAGGACGGCAACATCCTGGGGCACAA
GCTGGAGTACAACTACAACAGCCACAACGTCTATATCACCGCCGACAAGCAGAAGAACGGCATCAAGGCC
AACTTCAAGATCCGCCACAACATCGAGGACGGCGGCGTGCAGCTCGCCGACCACTACCAGCAGAACACCC
CCATCGGCGACGGCCCCGTGCTGCTGCCCGACAACCACTACCTGAGCTACCAGTCCGCCCTGAGCAAAGA
CCCCAACGAGAAGCGCGATCACATGGTCCTGCTGGAGTTCGTGACCGCCGCCGGGATCACTCTCGGCATG
GACGAGCTGTACAAGTAAGGATCCTAAGTCGACAATCAACCTCTGGATTACAAAATTTGTGAAAGATTGA
CTGGTATTCTTAACTATGTTGCTCCTTTTACGCTATGTGGATACGCTGCTTTAATGCCTTTGTATCATGC
TATTGCTTCCCGTATGGCTTTCATTTTCTCCTCCTTGTATAAATCCTGGTTGCTGTCTCTTTATGAGGAG
TTGTGGCCCGTTGTCAGGCAACGTGGCGTGGTGTGCACTGTGTTTGCTGACGCAACCCCCACTGGTTGGG
GCATTGCCACCACCTGTCAGCTCCTTTCCGGGACTTTCGCTTTCCCCCTCCCTATTGCCACGGCGGAACT
CATCGCCGCCTGCCTTGCCCGCTGCTGGACAGGGGCTCGGCTGTTGGGCACTGACAATTCCGTGGTGTTG
TCGGGGAAATCATCGTCCTTTCCTTGGCTGCTCGCCTGTGTTGCCACCTGGATTCTGCGCGGGACGTCCT
TCTGCTACGTCCCTTCGGCCCTCAATCCAGCGGACCTTCCTTCCCGCGGCCTGCTGCCGGCTCTGCGGCC
TCTTCCGCGTCTTCGCCTTCGCCCTCAGACGAGTCGGATCTCCCTTTGGGCCGCCTCCCCGCGTCGACTT
TAAGACCAATGACTTACAAGGCAGCTGTAGATCTTAGCCACTTTTTAAAAGAAAAGGGGGGACTGGAAGG
GCTAATTCACTCCCAACGAAGACAAGATCTGCTTTTTGCTTGTACTGGGTCTCTCTGGTTAGACCAGATC
TGAGCCTGGGAGCTCTCTGGCTAACTAGGGAACCCACTGCTTAAGCCTCAATAAAGCTTGCCTTGAGTGC
TTCAAGTAGTGTGTGCCCGTCTGTTGTGTGACTCTGGTAACTAGAGATCCCTCAGACCCTTTTAGTCAGT
GTGGAAAATCTCTAGCAGGGCCCGTTTAAACCCGCTGATCAGCCTCGACTGTGCCTTCTAGTTGCCAGCC
ATCTGTTGTTTGCCCCTCCCCCGTGCCTTCCTTGACCCTGGAAGGTGCCACTCCCACTGTCCTTTCCTAA
TAAAATGAGGAAATTGCATCGCATTGTCTGAGTAGGTGTCATTCTATTCTGGGGGGTGGGGTGGGGCAGG
ACAGCAAGGGGGAGGATTGGGAAGACAATAGCAGGCATGCTGGGGATGCGGTGGGCTCTATGGCTTCTGA
GGCGGAAAGAACCAGCTGGGGCTCTAGGGGGTATCCCC
[124 nt withheld, positions 10189-10312]
C
[91 nt withheld, positions 10314-10404]
A
[49 nt withheld, positions 10406-10454]
CCTTTGACGTTGGAGTCCACGTTCTTT
[37 nt withheld, positions 10482-10518]
ACCCTATCTCGGTCTATTCTTTTGATTTATAAGGGATTTTGCCGATTTCGGCCTATTGGTTAAAAAATGA
GCTGATTTAACAAAAATTTAACGCGAATTAATTCTGTGGAATGTGTGTCAGTTAGGGTGTGGAAAGTCCC
CAGGCTCCCCAGCAGGCAGAAGTATGCAAAGCATGCATCTCAATTAGTCAGCAACCAGGTGTGGAAAGTC
CCCAGGCTCCCCAGCAGGCAGAAGTATGCAAAGCATGCATCTCAATTAGTCAGCAACCATAGTCCCGCCC
CTAACTCCGCCCATCCCGCCCCTAACTCCGCCCAGTTCCGCCCATTCTCCGCCCCATGGCTGACTAATTT
TTTTTATTTATGCAGAGGCCGAGGCCGCCTCTGCCTCTGAGCTATTCCAGAAGTAGTGAGGAGGCTTTTT
TGGAGGCCTAGGCTTTTGCAAAAAGCTCCCGGGAGCTTGTATATCCATTTTCGGATCTGATCAGCACGTG
TTGACAATTAATCATCGGCATAGTATATCGGCATAGTATAATACGACAAGGTGAGGAACTAAACCATGGC
CAAGTTGACCAGTGCCGTTCCGGTGCTCACCGCGCGCGACGTCGCCGGAGCGGTCGAGTTCTGGACCGAC
CGGCTCGGGTTCTCCCGGGACTTCGTGGAGGACGACTTCGCCGGTGTGGTCCGGGACGACGTGACCCTGT
TCATCAGCGCGGTCCAGGACCAGGTGGTGCCGGACAACACCCTGGCCTGGGTGTGGGTGCGCGGCCTGGA
CGAGCTGTACGCCGAGTGGTCGGAGGTCGTGTCCACGAACTTCCGGGACGCCTCCGGGCCGGCCATGACC
GAGATCGGCGAGCAGCCGTGGGGGCGGGAGTTCGCCCTGCGCGACCCGGCCGGCAACTGCGTGCACTTCG
TGGCCGAGGAGCAGGACTGACACGTGCTACGAGATTTCGATTCCACCGCCGCCTTCTATGAAAGGTTGGG
CTTCGGAATCGTTTTCCGGGACGCCGGCTGGATGATCCTCCAGCGCGGGGATCTCATGCTGGAGTTCTTC
GCCCACCCCAACTTGTTTATTGCAGCTTATAATGGTTACAAATAAAGCAATAGCATCACAAATTTCACAA
ATAAAGCATTTTTTTCACTGCATTCTAGTTGTGGTTTGTCCAAACTCATCAATGTATCTTATCATGTCTG
TATACCGTCGACCTCTAGCTAGAGCTTGGCGTAATCATGGTCATAGCTGTTTCCTGTGTGAAATTGTTAT
CCGCTCACAATTCCACACAACATACGAGCCGGAAGCATAAAGTGTAAAGCCTGGGGTGCCTAATGAGTGA
GCTAACTCACATTAATTGCGTTGCGCTCACTGCCCGCTTTCCAGTCGGGAAACCTGTCGTGCCAGCTGCA
TTAATGAATCGGCCAACGCGCGGGGAGAGGCGGTTTGCGTATTGGGCGCTCTTCCGCTTCCTCGCTCACT
GACTCGCTGCGCTCGGTCGTTCGGCTGCGGCGAGCGGTATCAGCTCACTCAAAGGCGGTAATACGGTTAT
CCACAGAATCAGGGGATAACGCAGGAAAGAACATGTGAGCAAAAGGCCAGCAAAAGGCCAGGAACCGTAA
AAAGGCCGCGTTGCTGGCGTTTTTCCATAGGCTCCGCCCCCCTGACGAGCATCACAAAAATCGACGCTCA
AGTCAGAGGTGGCGAAACCCGACAGGACTATAAAGATACCAGGCGTTTCCCCCTGGAAGCTCCCTCGTGC
GCTCTCCTGTTCCGACCCTGCCGCTTACCGGATACCTGTCCGCCTTTCTCCCTTCGGGAAGCGTGGCGCT
TTCTCATAGCTCACGCTGTAGGTATCTCAGTTCGGTGTAGGTCGTTCGCTCCAAGCTGGGCTGTGTGCAC
GAACCCCCCGTTCAGCCCGACCGCTGCGCCTTATCCGGTAACTATCGTCTTGAGTCCAACCCGGTAAGAC
ACGACTTATCGCCACTGGCAGCAGCCACTGGTAACAGGATTAGCAGAGCGAGGTATGTAGGCGGTGCTAC
AGAGTTCTTGAAGTGGTGGCCTAACTACGGCTACACTAGAAGAACAGTATTTGGTATCTGCGCTCTGCTG
AAGCCAGTTACCTTCGGAAAAAGAGTTGGTAGCTCTTGATCCGGCAAACAAACCACCGCTGGTAGCGGTG
GTTTTTTTGTTTGCAAGCAGCAGATTACGCGCAGAAAAAAAGGATCTCAAGAAGATCCTTTGATCTTTTC
TACGGGGTCTGACGCTCAGTGGAACGAAAACTCACGTTAAGGGATTTTGGTCATGAGATTATCAAAAAGG
ATCTTCACCTAGATCCTTTTAAATTAAAAATGAAGTTTTAAATCAATCTAAAGTATATATGAGTAAACTT
GGTCTGACAGTTACCAATGCTTAATCAGTGAGGCACCTATCTCAGCGATCTGTCTATTTCGTTCATCCAT
AGTTGCCTGACTCCCCGTCGTGTAGATAACTACGATACGGGAGGGCTTACCATCTGGCCCCAGTGCTGCA
ATGATACCGCGAGACCCACGCTCACCGGCTCCAGATTTATCAGCAATAAACCAGCCAGCCGGAAGGGCCG
AGCGCAGAAGTGGTCCTGCAACTTTATCCGCCTCCATCCAGTCTATTAATTGTTGCCGGGAAGCTAGAGT
AAGTAGTTCGCCAGTTAATAGTTTGCGCAACGTTGTTGCCATTGCTACAGGCATCGTGGTGTCACGCTCG
TCGTTTGGTATGGCTTCATTCAGCTCCGGTTCCCAACGATCAAGGCGAGTTACATGATCCCCCATGTTGT
GCAAAAAAGCGGTTAGCTCCTTCGGTCCTCCGATCGTTGTCAGAAGTAAGTTGGCCGCAGTGTTATCACT
CATGGTTATGGCAGCACTGCATAATTCTCTTACTGTCATGCCATCCGTAAGATGCTTTTCTGTGACTGGT
GAGTACTCAACCAAGTCATTCTGAGAATAGTGTATGCGGCGACCGAGTTGCTCTTGCCCGGCGTCAATAC
GGGATAATACCGCGCCACATAGCAGAACTTTAAAAGTGCTCATCATTGGAAAACGTTCTTCGGGGCGAAA
ACTCTCAAGGATCTTACCGCTGTTGAGATCCAGTTCGATGTAACCCACTCGTGCACCCAACTGATCTTCA
GCATCTTTTACTTTCACCAGCGTTTCTGGGTGAGCAAAAACAGGAAGGCAAAATGCCGCAAAAAAGGGAA
TAAGGGCGACACGGAAATGTTGAATACTCATACTCTTCCTTTTTCAATATTATTGAAGCATTTATCAGGG
TTATTGTCTCATGAGCGGATACATATTTGAATGTATTTAGAAAAATAAACAAATAGGGGTTCCGCGCACA
TTTCCCCGAAAAGTGCCACCTGAC
Features (pLannotate 1.2.2; 37 found; start..end, strand, type, name):
     31..83      -  misc_feature   bom (fragment): basis of mobility region from pBR322
    238..617     +  enhancer       CMV enhancer: human cytomegalovirus immediate early enhancer
    618..817     +  promoter       CMV promoter: human cytomegalovirus (CMV) immediate early promoter
    835..1015    +  LTR            5' LTR (truncated): truncated 5' long terminal repeat (LTR) from HIV-1
   1062..1187    +  misc_feature   HIV-1 Ψ: packaging signal of human immunodeficiency virus type 1
   1171..1534    +  CDS            HIV-1 gag (fragment): gag protein from human immunodeficiency virus 1; gag
   1680..1913    +  misc_feature   RRE: The Rev response element (RRE) of HIV-1 allows for Rev-dependent mRNA export from the nucleus to the cytoplasm.
   2290..2390    +  CDS            Rev (fragment): human immunodeficiency virus 1 (HIV-1) Rev protein; rev; enhances nuclear export of unspliced and incompletely spliced viral mRNAs
   2440..2557    +  misc_feature   cPPT/CTS: central polypurine tract and central termination sequence of HIV-1
   2608..2848    +  promoter       U6 promoter: RNA polymerase III promoter for human U6 snRNA
   2879..2954    +  misc_RNA       gRNA scaffold: guide RNA scaffold for the Streptococcus pyogenes CRISPR/Cas9 system
   2961..3004    +  misc_RNA       gRNA scaffold (fragment): guide RNA scaffold for the Streptococcus pyogenes CRISPR/Cas9 system
   3045..3285    +  promoter       U6 promoter: RNA polymerase III promoter for human U6 snRNA
   3313..3388    +  misc_RNA       gRNA scaffold: guide RNA scaffold for the Streptococcus pyogenes CRISPR/Cas9 system
   3406..3424    +  CDS            small t antigen (fragment): SV40 (simian virus 40) small t antigen
   3450..3661    +  promoter       EF-1α core promoter: core promoter for human elongation factor EF-1α
   3681..4004    +  CDS            DD: destabilization domain that can be stabilized by Shield1 in the ProteoTuner™ system L106P mutant of FKBP12
   4014..8117    +  CDS            Cas9: Cas9 (Csn1) endonuclease from the Streptococcus pyogenes Type II CRISPR/Cas system generates RNA-guided double strand breaks in DNA
   8259..8978    +  CDS            Venus: yellow fluorescent protein (YFP) with fast and efficient maturation (Nagai et al., 2002) mammalian codon-optimized
   8994..9582    +  misc_feature   WPRE: woodchuck hepatitis virus posttranscriptional regulatory element
   9633..9652    +  misc_feature   cPPT/CTS (fragment): central polypurine tract and central termination sequence of HIV-1
   9654..9887    +  LTR            3' LTR (ΔU3): self-inactivating 3' long terminal repeat (LTR) from HIV-1
   9919..10143   +  polyA_signal   bGH poly(A) signal: bovine growth hormone polyadenylation signal
  10147..10168   +  promoter       SV40 promoter (fragment): SV40 enhancer and early promoter
  10189..10617   +  rep_origin     f1 ori (sequence partly withheld): f1 bacteriophage origin of replication; arrow indicates direction of (+) strand synthesis
  10631..10960   +  promoter       SV40 promoter: SV40 enhancer and early promoter
  11008..11055   +  promoter       EM7 promoter: synthetic bacterial promoter&nbsp
  11074..11448   +  CDS            BleoR: antibiotic-binding protein; Sh ble from Streptoalloteichus hindustanus; confers resistance to bleomycin, phleomycin, and Zeocin™
  11458..11583   +  CDS            ble (fragment): BLE_KLEPN - Experimental evidence at protein level: Swiss-Prot protein existence level 1. Binding protein with a strong affinity to the bleomycin family of antibiotics. Binds to CL990; an antimitotic-antibiotic compound. From Klebsiella pneumoniae.
  11578..11699   +  polyA_signal   SV40 poly(A) signal: SV40 polyadenylation signal
  11770..11792   -  protein_bind   lac operator (fragment): The lac repressor binds to the lac operator to inhibit transcription in E. coli. This inhibition can be relieved by adding lactose or isopropyl-β-D-thiogalactopyranoside (IPTG). lac repressor encoded by lacI
  11796..11826   -  promoter       lac promoter: promoter for the E. coli lac operon
  11841..11862   -  protein_bind   CAP binding site: CAP binding activates transcription in the presence of cAMP. E. coli catabolite activator protein
  11875..11967   -  CDS            lacI (fragment): lac repressor; lacI; The lac repressor binds to the lac operator to inhibit transcription in E. coli. This inhibition can be relieved by adding lactose or isopropyl-β-D-thiogalactopyranoside (IPTG).
  12150..12738   -  rep_origin     ori: high-copy-number ColE1/pMB1/pBR322/pUC origin of replication
  12909..13769   -  CDS            AmpR: β-lactamase; bla; confers resistance to ampicillin, carbenicillin, and related antibiotics
  13770..13874   -  promoter       AmpR promoter: bla
