[The description below was written by a language model from this plasmid's Addgene catalogue record and pLannotate feature annotations shown in this document.]
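Description:
pDual_dsCas9_Venus_hs_TP73 is a 13.9 kb lentiviral CRISPR vector built on the pDual_dsCas9_Venus backbone and designed to deliver both Cas9 and a pair of guide RNAs targeting human TP73 from a single provirus. It is propagated in E. coli through a high-copy ColE1/pUC-type origin with ampicillin selection (AmpR). The backbone also carries an f1 origin and, outside the viral LTRs, an SV40/EM7-driven BleoR cassette with an SV40 poly(A) signal. The transfer cassette has a third-generation-style layout. A CMV enhancer/promoter is fused to a truncated HIV-1 5' LTR to drive genomic RNA production in packaging cells, followed by the Ψ packaging signal, RRE for Rev-dependent export, and cPPT/CTS. A WPRE, a self-inactivating ΔU3 3' LTR and a bGH poly(A) signal close the unit.

Between the LTRs, two tandem human U6 promoters each precede an S. pyogenes gRNA scaffold, so the two TP73-directed spacers are transcribed independently by RNA polymerase III. The dual-guide insert was introduced by restriction cloning between SbfI and BsmBI sites. Downstream, an EF-1α core promoter drives Cas9 fused at its N-terminus to the FKBP12 L106P destabilization domain. The fusion is therefore degraded unless stabilised by the ligand Shield1, which accounts for the "inducible" Cas9 named in the record. Venus follows Cas9 and, according to the stated purpose, is linked by a P2A peptide (not annotated in the feature table), giving a yellow fluorescent marker of transduced, expressing cells. The construct is suited to ligand-controlled disruption of TP73 in human cells. Pairing two guides could allow excision of the intervening segment or improve knockout efficiency, although the record does not state the intended editing outcome.
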