Addgene plasmid #214685: pDual_dsCas9_Venus_hs_TP73
Purpose: Lentiviral expression vector for an inducible Cas9-P2A-Venus with two sgRNA sequences against human TP73
Depositing lab: Kevin Janes. Depositing organization: University of Virginia.
Backbone
  Vector backbone: pDual_dsCas9_Venus
  Vector type: Lentiviral, CRISPR
Growth in bacteria
  Bacterial resistance: Ampicillin, 100 μg/mL
  Growth temperature: 30°C
  Growth strain: NEB Stable
  Copy number: High Copy
Gene/Insert
  Gene/Insert name: dgRNA_TP73
  gRNA/shRNA sequence: GCCTTCGGTTTCCAGCCGCG; CAGCATGGACGTCTTCCACC
  Species: H. sapiens (human)
  Entrez Gene: TP73 (a.k.a. CILD47, P73)
  Cloning method: Restriction Enzyme; 5′ cloning site SbfI (unknown if destroyed); 3′ cloning site BsmBI (unknown if destroyed)
Terms and licenses: Academic/Nonprofit Terms; Industry Terms: Not Available to Industry
How to cite: pDual_dsCas9_Venus_hs_TP73 was a gift from Kevin Janes (Addgene plasmid # 214685 ; http://n2t.net/addgene:214685 ; RRID:Addgene_214685)
